Addgene plasmid #173080: Gi-c010
Purpose: Expression of recombinant fusion protein in E. coli
Depositing lab: Lari Lehtiö. Depositing organization: University of Oulu. Publication: A molecular toolbox for ADP-ribosyl binding proteins. Sowa ST, Galera-Prat A, Wazir S, Alanen HI, Maksimainen MM, Lehtio L. Cell Rep Methods. 2021 Dec 20;1(8):100121. doi: 10.1016/j.crmeth.2021.100121. Epub 2021 Nov 11. PubMed 34786571.
Backbone
  Vector backbone: pNIC-Bsa4
  Vector type: Bacterial Expression
Growth in bacteria
  Bacterial resistance: Kanamycin, 50 μg/mL
  Growth temperature: 37°C
  Growth strain: DH5alpha
  Copy number: Low Copy
Gene/Insert
  Gene/Insert name: GAP
  Species: H. sapiens (human)
  Mutation: mCitrine + last 10 residues of GNA1, codon optimized
  Tag / fusion protein: mCitrine (N terminal on backbone)
  Cloning method: Ligation Independent Cloning
Terms and licenses: Academic/Nonprofit Terms; Industry Terms: Not Available to Industry
Depositor comments: Please visit https://www.biorxiv.org/content/10.1101/2021.05.31.445082v2 for bioRxiv preprint.
How to cite: Gi-c010 was a gift from Lari Lehtiö (Addgene plasmid # 173080 ; http://n2t.net/addgene:173080 ; RRID:Addgene_173080)
