[The description below was written by a language model from this plasmid's Addgene catalogue record and pLannotate feature annotations shown in this document.]
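Description:
Gi-c010 is a bacterial expression plasmid built on the pNIC-Bsa4 backbone, a pET-style T7 vector adapted for ligation-independent cloning, and is intended for producing a recombinant fluorescent fusion protein in E. coli. It carries a kanamycin resistance gene (aph(3')-Ia) for selection and replicates from a ColE1/pBR322-type origin accompanied by the rop gene and bom region, consistent with its catalogue listing as low copy. An f1 origin is also present, and short tetracycline-resistance fragments are annotated as remnants of the backbone's pBR322 ancestry.

Expression is driven by a T7 promoter followed by a lac operator and the strong phage T7 gene 10 ribosome binding site, with a plasmid-borne lacI gene supplying repressor. Transcription therefore depends on a host providing T7 RNA polymerase and is inducible with IPTG, and it ends at a T7 terminator. The payload is the yellow fluorescent protein mCitrine placed N-terminally to a short codon-optimised peptide, recorded as the last ten residues of a human G-protein alpha subunit (written "GNA1" in the record, with the insert named "GAP"). The peptide itself is not annotated in the feature table, which shows only the mCitrine coding sequence. A fragmentary His-tag and a solubility-tag fragment are detected downstream of it, but the record does not establish whether these are in frame with the fusion or are untranslated vector remnants.

The associated publication describes a molecular toolbox for ADP-ribosyl binding proteins, so the purified fusion presumably serves as a fluorescent component of that toolbox. The record does not state its exact role.
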