Features (pLannotate 1.2.2; 19 found; start..end, strand, type, name):
     67..783     +  CDS            mCitrine: mCitrine is a basic (constitutively fluorescent) yellow fluorescent protein published in 2001, derived from Aequorea victoria.
    885..902     +  CDS            9xHis (fragment): 9xHis affinity tag
    912..961     +  CDS            SET1 (fragment): solubility-enhancement tag derived from T7 phage gene 10B
    969..1016    +  terminator     T7 terminator: transcription terminator for bacteriophage T7 RNA polymerase
   1053..1481    +  rep_origin     f1 ori (sequence partly withheld): f1 bacteriophage origin of replication; arrow indicates direction of (+) strand synthesis
   1534..1591    +  promoter       AmpR promoter (fragment): bla
   1600..2415    -  CDS            KanR: aminoglycoside phosphotransferase; aph(3')-Ia; confers resistance to kanamycin in bacteria or G418 (Geneticin®) in eukaryotes
   2537..3125    +  rep_origin     ori: high-copy-number ColE1/pMB1/pBR322/pUC origin of replication
   3311..3450    -  misc_feature   bom: basis of mobility region from pBR322
   3552..3743    -  CDS            rop: Rop protein, which maintains plasmids at low copy number; rop
   3760..4140    +  CDS            YPB1_ECOLX: Protein predicted: Swiss-Prot protein existence level 4. From Escherichia coli.
   4212..4503    -  CDS            TcR (fragment): tetracycline efflux protein; tet; confers resistance to tetracycline
   4518..4539    -  protein_bind   CAP binding site: CAP binding activates transcription in the presence of cAMP. E. coli catabolite activator protein
   4552..5634    -  CDS            lacI: lac repressor; lacI; The lac repressor binds to the lac operator to inhibit transcription in E. coli. This inhibition can be relieved by adding lactose or isopropyl-β-D-thiogalactopyranoside (IPTG).
   5635..5712    -  promoter       lacI promoter: lacI
   5720..5999    -  CDS            TcR (fragment): tetracycline efflux protein; tet; confers resistance to tetracycline
   6021..6039    +  promoter       T7 promoter: promoter for bacteriophage T7 RNA polymerase
   6040..6064    +  protein_bind   lac operator: The lac repressor binds to the lac operator to inhibit transcription in E. coli. This inhibition can be relieved by adding lactose or isopropyl-β-D-thiogalactopyranoside (IPTG). lac repressor encoded by lacI
   6079..6101    +  RBS            RBS: efficient ribosome binding site from bacteriophage T7 gene 10 (Olins and Rangwala, 1989)
>Addgene plasmid #173080 | Gi-c010 | addgene full sequence | sequence record 349896 | Addgene NGS Result
ATGCACCATCATCATCATCATTCTTCTGGTGTAGATCTGGGTACCGAGAACTTGTACTTCCAATCCATGG
TGAGCAAGGGCGAGGAGCTGTTCACCGGGGTGGTGCCCATCCTGGTCGAGCTGGACGGCGACGTAAACGG
CCACAAGTTCAGCGTGTCCGGCGAGGGCGAGGGCGATGCCACCTACGGCAAGCTGACCCTGAAGTTCATC
TGCACCACCGGCAAGCTGCCCGTGCCCTGGCCCACCCTCGTGACCACCTTCGGCTACGGCCTGATGTGCT
TCGCCCGCTACCCCGACCACATGAAGCAGCACGACTTCTTCAAGTCCGCCATGCCCGAAGGCTACGTCCA
GGAGCGCACCATCTTCTTCAAGGACGACGGCAACTACAAGACCCGCGCCGAGGTGAAGTTCGAGGGCGAC
ACCCTGGTGAACCGCATCGAGCTGAAGGGCATCGACTTCAAGGAGGACGGCAACATCCTGGGGCACAAGC
TGGAGTACAACTACAACAGCCACAACGTCTATATCATGGCCGACAAGCAGAAGAACGGCATCAAGGTGAA
CTTCAAGATCCGCCACAACATCGAGGACGGCAGCGTGCAGCTCGCCGACCACTACCAGCAGAACACCCCC
ATCGGCGACGGCCCCGTGCTGCTGCCCGACAACCACTACCTGAGCTACCAGTCCAAGCTGAGCAAAGACC
CCAACGAGAAGCGCGATCACATGGTCCTGCTGGAGTTCGTGACCGCCGCCGGGATCACTCTCGGCATGGA
CGAGCTGTACAAGAATAACCTGAAAGATTGCGGCCTGTTTTAAGACGGTCTCCAGTAAAGGTGGATACGG
ATCCGAATTCGAGCTCCGTCGACAAGCTTGCGGCCGCACTCGAGCACCACCACCACCACCACTGAGATCC
GGCTGCTAACAAAGCCCGAAAGGAAGCTGAGTTGGCTGCTGCCACCGCTGAGCAATAACTAGCATAACCC
CTTGGGGCCTCTAAACGGGTCTTGAGGGGTTTTTTGCTGAAAGGAGGAACTATATCCGGATTGGCGAATG
GG
[124 nt withheld, positions 1053-1176]
C
[91 nt withheld, positions 1178-1268]
A
[49 nt withheld, positions 1270-1318]
CCTTTGACGTTGGAGTCCACGTTCTTT
[37 nt withheld, positions 1346-1382]
ACCCTATCTCGGTCTATTCTTTTGATTTATAAGGGATTTTGCCGATTTCGGCCTATTGGTTAAAAAATGA
GCTGATTTAACAAAAATTTAACGCGAATTTTAACAAAATATTAACGCTTACAATTTAGGTGGCACTTTTC
GGGGAAATGTGCGCGGAACCCCTATTTGTTTATTTTTCTAAATACATTCAAATATGTATCCGCTCATGAA
TTAATTCTTAGAAAAACTCATCGAGCATCAAATGAAACTGCAATTTATTCATATCAGGATTATCAATACC
ATATTTTTGAAAAAGCCGTTTCTGTAATGAAGGAGAAAACTCACCGAGGCAGTTCCATAGGATGGCAAGA
TCCTGGTATCGGTCTGCGATTCCGACTCGTCCAACATCAATACAACCTATTAATTTCCCCTCGTCAAAAA
TAAGGTTATCAAGTGAGAAATCACCATGAGTGACGACTGAATCCGGTGAGAATGGCAAAAGTTTATGCAT
TTCTTTCCAGACTTGTTCAACAGGCCAGCCATTACGCTCGTCATCAAAATCACTCGCATCAACCAAACCG
TTATTCATTCGTGATTGCGCCTGAGCGAGACGAAATACGCGATCGCTGTTAAAAGGACAATTACAAACAG
GAATCGAATGCAACCGGCGCAGGAACACTGCCAGCGCATCAACAATATTTTCACCTGAATCAGGATATTC
TTCTAATACCTGGAATGCTGTTTTCCCGGGGATCGCAGTGGTGAGTAACCATGCATCATCAGGAGTACGG
ATAAAATGCTTGATGGTCGGAAGAGGCATAAATTCCGTCAGCCAGTTTAGTCTGACCATCTCATCTGTAA
CATCATTGGCAACGCTACCTTTGCCATGTTTCAGAAACAACTCTGGCGCATCGGGCTTCCCATACAATCG
ATAGATTGTCGCACCTGATTGCCCGACATTATCGCGAGCCCATTTATACCCATATAAATCAGCATCCATG
TTGGAATTTAATCGCGGCCTAGAGCAAGACGTTTCCCGTTGAATATGGCTCATAACACCCCTTGTATTAC
TGTTTATGTAAGCAGACAGTTTTATTGTTCATGACCAAAATCCCTTAACGTGAGTTTTCGTTCCACTGAG
CGTCAGACCCCGTAGAAAAGATCAAAGGATCTTCTTGAGATCCTTTTTTTCTGCGCGTAATCTGCTGCTT
GCAAACAAAAAAACCACCGCTACCAGCGGTGGTTTGTTTGCCGGATCAAGAGCTACCAACTCTTTTTCCG
AAGGTAACTGGCTTCAGCAGAGCGCAGATACCAAATACTGTCCTTCTAGTGTAGCCGTAGTTAGGCCACC
ACTTCAAGAACTCTGTAGCACCGCCTACATACCTCGCTCTGCTAATCCTGTTACCAGTGGCTGCTGCCAG
TGGCGATAAGTCGTGTCTTACCGGGTTGGACTCAAGACGATAGTTACCGGATAAGGCGCAGCGGTCGGGC
TGAACGGGGGGTTCGTGCACACAGCCCAGCTTGGAGCGAACGACCTACACCGAACTGAGATACCTACAGC
GTGAGCTATGAGAAAGCGCCACGCTTCCCGAAGGGAGAAAGGCGGACAGGTATCCGGTAAGCGGCAGGGT
CGGAACAGGAGAGCGCACGAGGGAGCTTCCAGGGGGAAACGCCTGGTATCTTTATAGTCCTGTCGGGTTT
CGCCACCTCTGACTTGAGCGTCGATTTTTGTGATGCTCGTCAGGGGGGCGGAGCCTATGGAAAAACGCCA
GCAACGCGGCCTTTTTACGGTTCCTGGCCTTTTGCTGGCCTTTTGCTCACATGTTCTTTCCTGCGTTATC
CCCTGATTCTGTGGATAACCGTATTACCGCCTTTGAGTGAGCTGATACCGCTCGCCGCAGCCGAACGACC
GAGCGCAGCGAGTCAGTGAGCGAGGAAGCGGAAGAGCGCCTGATGCGGTATTTTCTCCTTACGCATCTGT
GCGGTATTTCACACCGCAATGGTGCACTCTCAGTACAATCTGCTCTGATGCCGCATAGTTAAGCCAGTAT
ACACTCCGCTATCGCTACGTGACTGGGTCATGGCTGCGCCCCGACACCCGCCAACACCCGCTGACGCGCC
CTGACGGGCTTGTCTGCTCCCGGCATCCGCTTACAGACAAGCTGTGACCGTCTCCGGGAGCTGCATGTGT
CAGAGGTTTTCACCGTCATCACCGAAACGCGCGAGGCAGCTGCGGTAAAGCTCATCAGCGTGGTCGTGAA
GCGATTCACAGATGTCTGCCTGTTCATCCGCGTCCAGCTCGTTGAGTTTCTCCAGAAGCGTTAATGTCTG
GCTTCTGATAAAGCGGGCCATGTTAAGGGCGGTTTTTTCCTGTTTGGTCACTGATGCCTCCGTGTAAGGG
GGATTTCTGTTCATGGGGGTAATGATACCGATGAAACGAGAGAGGATGCTCACGATACGGGTTACTGATG
ATGAACATGCCCGGTTACTGGAACGTTGTGAGGGTAAACAACTGGCGGTATGGATGCGGCGGGACCAGAG
AAAAATCACTCAGGGTCAATGCCAGCGCTTCGTTAATACAGATGTAGGTGTTCCACAGGGTAGCCAGCAG
CATCCTGCGATGCAGATCCGGAACATAATGGTGCAGGGCGCTGACTTCCGCGTTTCCAGACTTTACGAAA
CACGGAAACCGAAGACCATTCATGTTGTTGCTCAGGTCGCAGACGTTTTGCAGCAGCAGTCGCTTCACGT
TCGCTCGCGTATCGGTGATTCATTCTGCTAACCAGTAAGGCAACCCCGCCAGCCTAGCCGGGTCCTCAAC
GACAGGAGCACGATCATGCGCACCCGTGGGGCCGCCATGCCGGCGATAATGGCCTGCTTCTCGCCGAAAC
GTTTGGTGGCGGGACCAGTGACGAAGGCTTGAGCGAGGGCGTGCAAGATTCCGAATACCGCAAGCGACAG
GCCGATCATCGTCGCGCTCCAGCGAAAGCGGTCCTCGCCGAAAATGACCCAGAGCGCTGCCGGCACCTGT
CCTACGAGTTGCATGATAAAGAAGACAGTCATAAGTGCGGCGACGATAGTCATGCCCCGCGCCCACCGGA
AGGAGCTGACTGGGTTGAAGGCTCTCAAGGGCATCGGTCGAGATCCCGGTGCCTAATGAGTGAGCTAACT
TACATTAATTGCGTTGCGCTCACTGCCCGCTTTCCAGTCGGGAAACCTGTCGTGCCAGCTGCATTAATGA
ATCGGCCAACGCGCGGGGAGAGGCGGTTTGCGTATTGGGCGCCAGGGTGGTTTTTCTTTTCACCAGTGAG
ACGGGCAACAGCTGATTGCCCTTCACCGCCTGGCCCTGAGAGAGTTGCAGCAAGCGGTCCACGCTGGTTT
GCCCCAGCAGGCGAAAATCCTGTTTGATGGTGGTTAACGGCGGGATATAACATGAGCTGTCTTCGGTATC
GTCGTATCCCACTACCGAGATATCCGCACCAACGCGCAGCCCGGACTCGGTAATGGCGCGCATTGCGCCC
AGCGCCATCTGATCGTTGGCAACCAGCATCGCAGTGGGAACGATGCCCTCATTCAGCATTTGCATGGTTT
GTTGAAAACCGGACATGGCACTCCAGTCGCCTTCCCGTTCCGCTATCGGCTGAATTTGATTGCGAGTGAG
ATATTTATGCCAGCCAGCCAGACGCAGACGCGCCGAGACAGAACTTAATGGGCCCGCTAACAGCGCGATT
TGCTGGTGACCCAATGCGACCAGATGCTCCACGCCCAGTCGCGTACCGTCTTCATGGGAGAAAATAATAC
TGTTGATGGGTGTCTGGTCAGAGACATCAAGAAATAACGCCGGAACATTAGTGCAGGCAGCTTCCACAGC
AATGGCATCCTGGTCATCCAGCGGATAGTTAATGATCAGCCCACTGACGCGTTGCGCGAGAAGATTGTGC
ACCGCCGCTTTACAGGCTTCGACGCCGCTTCGTTCTACCATCGACACCACCACGCTGGCACCCAGTTGAT
CGGCGCGAGATTTAATCGCCGCGACAATTTGCGACGGCGCGTGCAGGGCCAGACTGGAGGTGGCAACGCC
AATCAGCAACGACTGTTTGCCCGCCAGTTGTTGTGCCACGCGGTTGGGAATGTAATTCAGCTCCGCCATC
GCCGCTTCCACTTTTTCCCGCGTTTTCGCAGAAACGTGGCTGGCCTGGTTCACCACGCGGGAAACGGTCT
GATAAGAGACACCGGCATACTCTGCGACATCGTATAACGTTACTGGTTTCACATTCACCACCCTGAATTG
ACTCTCTTCCGGGCGCTATCATGCCATACCGCGAAAGGTTTTGCGCCATTCGATGGTGTCCGGGATCTCG
ACGCTCTCCCTTATGCGACTCCTGCATTAGGAAGCAGCCCAGTAGTAGGTTGAGGCCGTTGAGCACCGCC
GCCGCAAGGAATGGTGCATGCAAGGAGATGGCGCCCAACAGTCCCCCGGCCACGGGGCCTGCCACCATAC
CCACGCCGAAACAAGCGCTCATGAGCCCGAAGTGGCGAGCCCGATCTTCCCCATCGGTGATGTCGGCGAT
ATAGGCGCCAGCAACCGCACCTGTGGCGCCGGTGATGCCGGCCACGATGCGTCCGGCGTAGAGGATCGAG
ATCTCGATCCCGCGAAATTAATACGACTCACTATAGGGGAATTGTGAGCGGATAACAATTCCCCTCTAGA
AATAATTTTGTTTAACTTTAAGAAGGAGATATACAT
